Addgene plasmid #121834: KO401: pMAGIC (R4-R3) NLS-x Cas9(3.7)-NLS
Purpose: pMAGIC R4-R3 entry plasmid, contains 2x NLS xCas9(3.7) (nuclease) fusion for 3 or 4-component MultiSite Gateway Pro assembly.
Depositing lab: Christopher Newgard. Depositing organization: Duke University. Publication: Creation of versatile cloning platforms for transgene expression and dCas9-based epigenome editing. Haldeman JM, Conway AE, Arlotto ME, Slentz DH, Muoio DM, Becker TC, Newgard CB. Nucleic Acids Res. 2018 Dec 27. pii: 5264291. doi: 10.1093/nar/gky1286. PubMed 30590691.
Backbone
  Vector backbone: pDONR221 P4r-P3r
  Backbone manufacturer: Invitrogen
  Backbone size w/o insert (bp): 2664
  Vector type: Synthetic Biology ; pMAGIC Gateway Entry Plasmid
Growth in bacteria
  Bacterial resistance: Kanamycin, 50 μg/mL
  Growth temperature: 37°C
  Growth strain: DH5alpha
  Copy number: High Copy
Gene/Insert
  Gene/Insert name: x-Cas9(3.7) (open)
  Species: Synthetic
  Insert size (bp): 4212
  Tag / fusion protein: NLS (N terminal on insert); NLS (C terminal on insert)
  Cloning method: Gateway Cloning
  Sequencing primers: 5′ M13F; 3′ M13R
Terms and licenses: Academic/Nonprofit Terms; Industry Terms: Not Available to Industry
Depositor comments: x-Cas9(3.7) PCR'd from Addgene #108379
How to cite: KO401: pMAGIC (R4-R3) NLS-x Cas9(3.7)-NLS was a gift from Christopher Newgard (Addgene plasmid # 121834 ; http://n2t.net/addgene:121834 ; RRID:Addgene_121834)
