[The description below was written by a language model from this plasmid's Addgene catalogue record and pLannotate feature annotations shown in this document.]
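Description:
KO401: pMAGIC (R4-R3) NLS-xCas9(3.7)-NLS is a MultiSite Gateway Pro entry plasmid built on the Invitrogen pDONR221 P4r-P3r backbone. It belongs to the pMAGIC modular cloning platform for transgene expression and Cas9-based applications. It is a bacterial cloning intermediate rather than an expression vector. It replicates in E. coli from a high-copy ColE1/pUC-type origin and is selected with kanamycin through an aminoglycoside phosphotransferase gene. The backbone also carries rrnB T1 and T2 transcription terminators upstream of the cassette, which insulate the insert from read-through transcription, along with small lacI and lacZα remnants and a T7 promoter flanking the recombination region.

The payload is a synthetic open reading frame of about 4.2 kb encoding xCas9(3.7), an evolved Streptococcus pyogenes Cas9 variant with broadened PAM compatibility, carrying a nuclear localization signal at each end. The automated annotation detects only the C-terminal nucleoplasmin-type NLS. It also labels the coding sequence as the catalytically dead dxCas9(3.7), whereas the catalogue entry describes the nuclease-active form; the annotation is probably a nearest-match call, and the feature table alone cannot settle which is correct. The insert name includes the word "open", which may mean the reading frame is left open for fusion to a downstream module, though the record does not explain the term. The depositor notes that the coding sequence was PCR-amplified from another deposited plasmid.

The insert sits between attR4- and attR3-type recombination sites (the annotation tool labels the upstream site attR1/attB4), and no eukaryotic promoter is present. Expression therefore depends on LR recombination with compatible entry clones and a destination vector in a 3- or 4-component assembly, which places xCas9 at a defined position alongside the chosen promoter and other modules.
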