Features (pLannotate 1.2.2; 12 found; start..end, strand, type, name):
    121..213     +  CDS            lacI (fragment): lac repressor; lacI; The lac repressor binds to the lac operator to inhibit transcription in E. coli. This inhibition can be relieved by adding lactose or isopropyl-β-D-thiogalactopyranoside (IPTG).
    268..295     -  terminator     rrnB T2 terminator: transcription terminator T2 from the E. coli rrnB gene
    427..470     +  terminator     rrnB T1 terminator: Escherichia coli rrnB; transcription terminator T1 from the E. coli rrnB gene
    517..553     -  CDS            lacZα (fragment): LacZα fragment of β-galactosidase; lacZ fragment
    603..722     -  protein_bind   attR1: mutant version of attR; recombination site for the Gateway® LR reaction LR Clonase™
    706..726     -  protein_bind   attB4: mutant version of attB; core recombination site for the Gateway® BP reaction BP Clonase™
    783..4883    +  CDS            dxCas9(3.7): catalytically dead Streptococcus pyogenes Cas9 mutant with broad PAM compatibility (Hu et al., 2018)
   4888..4931    +  CDS            nucleoplasmin NLS (fragment): bipartite nuclear localization signal from nucleoplasmin
   4939..5062    +  protein_bind   attR3: mutant version of attR; recombination site for the Gateway® LR reaction LR Clonase™
   5118..5136    -  promoter       T7 promoter: promoter for bacteriophage T7 RNA polymerase
   5270..6079    +  CDS            KanR: aminoglycoside phosphotransferase; aph(3')-Ia; confers resistance to kanamycin in bacteria or G418 (Geneticin®) in eukaryotes
   6226..6814    +  rep_origin     ori: high-copy-number ColE1/pMB1/pBR322/pUC origin of replication
>Addgene plasmid #121834 | KO401: pMAGIC (R4-R3) NLS-x Cas9(3.7)-NLS | addgene full sequence | sequence record 237388 | Addgene NGS Result
CTTTCCTGCGTTATCCCCTGATTCTGTGGATAACCGTATTACCGCCTTTGAGTGAGCTGATACCGCTCGC
CGCAGCCGAACGACCGAGCGCAGCGAGTCAGTGAGCGAGGAAGCGGAAGAGCGCCCAATACGCAAACCGC
CTCTCCCCGCGCGTTGGCCGATTCATTAATGCAGCTGGCACGACAGGTTTCCCGACTGGAAAGCGGGCAG
TGAGCGCAACGCAATTAATACGCGTACCGCTAGCCAGGAAGAGTTTGTAGAAACGCAAAAAGGCCATCCG
TCAGGATGGCCTTCTGCTTAGTTTGATGCCTGGCAGTTTATGGCGGGCGTCCTGCCCGCCACCCTCCGGG
CCGTTGCTTCACAACGTTCAAATCCGCTCCCGGCGGATTTGTCCTACTCAGGAGAGCGTTCACCGACAAA
CAACAGATAAAACGAAAGGCCCAGTCTTCCGACTGAGCCTTTCGTTTTATTTGATGCCTGGCAGTTCCCT
ACTCTCGCGTTAACGCTAGCATGGATGTTTTCCCAGTCACGACGTTGTAAAACGACGGCCAGTCTTAAGC
TCGGGCCCCTACAGGTCACTAATACCATCTAAGTAGTTGATTCATAGTGACTGGATATGTTGTGTTTTAC
AGTATTATGTAGTCTGTTTTTTATGCAAAATCTAATTTAATATATTGATATTTATATCATTTTACGTTTC
TCGTTCAACTTTTCTATACAAAGTTGCCACCATGGCCCCAAAGAAGAAGCGGAAGGTCGGTATCCACGGA
GTCCCAGCAGCCGACAAGAAGTACTCCATTGGGCTCGATATCGGCACAAACAGCGTCGGCTGGGCCGTCA
TTACGGACGAGTACAAGGTGCCGAGCAAAAAATTCAAAGTTCTGGGCAATACCGATCGCCACAGCATAAA
GAAGAACCTCATTGGCGCCCTCCTGTTCGACTCCGGGGAGACGGCCGAAGCCACGCGGCTCAAAAGAACA
GCACGGCGCAGATATACCCGCAGAAAGAATCGGATCTGCTACCTGCAGGAGATCTTTAGTAATGAGATGG
CTAAGGTGGATGACTCTTTCTTCCATAGGCTGGAGGAGTCCTTTTTGGTGGAGGAGGATAAAAAGCACGA
GCGCCACCCAATCTTTGGCAATATCGTGGACGAGGTGGCGTACCATGAAAAGTACCCAACCATATATCAT
CTGAGGAAGAAGCTTGTAGACAGTACTGATAAGGCTGACTTGCGGTTGATCTATCTCGCGCTGGCGCATA
TGATCAAATTTCGGGGACACTTCCTCATCGAGGGGGACCTGAACCCAGACAACAGCGATGTCGACAAACT
CTTTATCCAACTGGTTCAGACTTACAATCAGCTTTTCGAAGAGAACCCGATCAACGCATCCGGAGTTGAC
GCCAAAGCAATCCTGAGCGCTAGGCTGTCCAAATCCCGGCGGCTCGAAAACCTCATCGCACAGCTCCCTG
GGGAGAAGAAGAACGGCCTGTTTGGTAATCTTATCGCCCTGTCCCTCGGGCTGACCCCCAACTTTAAATC
TAACTTCGACCTGGCCGAAGATACCAAGCTTCAACTGAGCAAAGACACCTACGATGATGATCTCGACAAT
CTGCTGGCCCAGATCGGCGACCAGTACGCAGACCTTTTTTTGGCGGCAAAGAACCTGTCAGACGCCATTC
TGCTGAGTGATATTCTGCGAGTGAACACGGAGATCACCAAAGCTCCGCTGAGCGCTAGTATGATCAAGCT
CTATGATGAGCACCACCAAGACTTGACTTTGCTGAAGGCCCTTGTCAGACAGCAACTGCCTGAGAAGTAC
AAGGAAATTTTCTTCGATCAGTCTAAAAATGGCTACGCCGGATACATTGACGGCGGAGCAAGCCAGGAGG
AATTTTACAAATTTATTAAGCCCATCTTGGAAAAAATGGACGGCACCGAGGAGCTGCTGGTAAAGCTTAA
CAGAGAAGATCTGTTGCGCAAACAGCGCACTTTCGACAATGGAATCATCCCCCACCAGATTCACCTGGGC
GAACTGCACGCTATCCTCAGGCGGCAAGAGGATTTCTACCCCTTTTTGAAAGATAACAGGGAAAAGATTG
AGAAAATCCTCACATTTCGGATACCCTACTATGTAGGCCCCCTCGCCCGGGGAAATTCCAGATTCGCGTG
GATGACTCGCAAATCAGAAGAGACCATCACTCCCTGGAACTTCGAGAAAGTCGTGGATAAGGGGGCCTCT
GCCCAGTCCTTCATCGAAAGGATGACTAACTTTGATAAAAATCTGCCTAACGAAAAGGTGCTTCCTAAAC
ACTCTCTGCTGTACGAGTACTTCACAGTTTATAACGAGCTCACCAAGGTCAAATACGTCACAGAAGGGAT
GAGAAAGCCAGCATTCCTGTCTGGAGATCAGAAGAAAGCTATTGTGGACCTCCTCTTCAAGACGAACCGG
AAAGTTACCGTGAAACAGCTCAAAGAAGACTATTTCAAAAAGATTGAATGTTTCGACTCTGTTGAAATCA
GCGGAGTGGAGGATCGCTTCAACGCATCCCTGGGAACGTATCACGATCTCCTGAAAATCATTAAAGACAA
GGACTTCCTGGACAATGAGGAGAACGAGGACATTCTTGAGGACATTGTCCTCACCCTTACGTTGTTTGAA
GATAGGGAGATGATTGAAGAACGCTTGAAAACTTACGCTCATCTCTTCGACGACAAAGTCATGAAGCAGC
TCAAGAGGCGCCGATATACAGGATGGGGGCGGCTGTCAAGAAAACTGATCAATGGCATCCGAGACAAGCA
GAGTGGAAAGACAATCCTGGATTTTCTTAAGTCCGATGGATTTGCCAACCGGAACTTCATTCAGTTGATC
CATGATGACTCTCTCACCTTTAAGGAGGACATCCAGAAAGCACAAGTTTCTGGCCAGGGGGACAGTCTTC
ACGAGCACATCGCTAATCTTGCAGGTAGCCCAGCTATCAAAAAGGGAATACTGCAGACCGTTAAGGTCGT
GGATGAACTCGTCAAAGTAATGGGAAGGCATAAGCCCGAGAATATCGTTATCGAGATGGCCCGAGAGAAC
CAAACCACCCAGAAGGGACAGAAGAACAGTAGGGAAAGGATGAAGAGGATTGAAGAGGGTATAAAAGAAC
TGGGGTCCCAAATCCTTAAGGAACACCCAGTTGAAAACACCCAGCTTCAGAATGAGAAGCTCTACCTGTA
CTACCTGCAGAACGGCAGGGACATGTACGTGGATCAGGAACTGGACATCAATCGGCTCTCCGACTACGAC
GTGGACCATATCGTGCCCCAGTCTTTTCTCAAAGATGATTCTATTGATAATAAAGTGTTGACAAGATCCG
ATAAAAACAGAGGGAAGAGTGATAACGTCCCCTCAGAAGAAGTTGTCAAGAAAATGAAAAATTATTGGCG
GCAGCTGCTGAACGCCAAACTGATCACACAACGGAAGTTCGATAATCTGACTAAGGCTGAACGAGGTGGC
CTGTCTGAGTTGGATAAAGCCGGTTTCATCAAAAGGCAGCTTGTTGAGACACGCCAGATCACCAAGCACG
TGGCCCAAATTCTCGATTCACGCATGAACACCAAGTACGATGAAAATGACAAACTGATTCGAGAGGTGAA
AGTTATTACTCTGAAGTCTAAGCTGGTCTCAGATTTCAGAAAGGACTTTCAGTTTTATAAGGTGAGAGAG
ATCAACAATTACCACCATGCGCATGATGCCTACCTGAATGCAGTGGTAGGCACTGCACTTATCAAAAAAT
ATCCCAAGCTTGAATCTGAATTTGTTTACGGAGACTATAAAGTGTACGATGTTAGGAAAATGATCGCAAA
GTCTGAGCAGGAAATAGGCAAGGCCACCGCTAAGTACTTCTTTTACAGCAATATTATGAATTTTTTCAAG
ACCGAGATTACACTGGCCAATGGAGAGATTCGGAAGCGACCACTTATCGAAACAAACGGAGAAACAGGAG
AAATCGTGTGGGACAAGGGTAGGGATTTCGCGACAGTCCGGAAGGTCCTGTCCATGCCGCAGGTGAACAT
CGTTAAAAAGACCGAAGTACAGACCGGAGGTTTCTCCAAGGAAAGTATCCTCCCGAAAAGGAACAGCGAC
AAGCTGATCGCACGCAAAAAAGATTGGGACCCCAAGAAATACGGCGGATTCGATTCTCCTACAGTCGCTT
ACAGTGTACTGGTTGTGGCCAAAGTGGAGAAAGGGAAGTCTAAAAAACTCAAAAGCGTCAAGGAACTGCT
GGGCATCACAATCATGGAGCGATCAAGCTTCGAAAAAAACCCCATCGACTTTCTCGAGGCGAAAGGATAT
AAAGAGGTCAAAAAAGACCTCATCATTAAGCTTCCCAAGTACTCTCTCTTTGAGCTTGAAAACGGCCGGA
AACGAATGCTCGCTAGTGCGGGCGTGCTGCAGAAAGGTAACGAGCTGGCACTGCCCTCTAAATACGTTAA
TTTCTTGTATCTGGCCAGCCACTATGAAAAGCTCAAAGGGTCTCCCGAAGATAATGAGCAGAAGCAGCTG
TTCGTGGAACAACACAAACACTACCTTGATGAGATCATCGAGCAAATAAGCGAATTCTCCAAAAGAGTGA
TCCTCGCCGACGCTAACCTCGATAAGGTGCTTTCTGCTTACAATAAGCACAGGGATAAGCCCATCAGGGA
GCAGGCAGAAAACATTATCCACTTGTTTACTCTGACCAACTTGGGCGCGCCTGCAGCCTTCAAGTACTTC
GACACTACCATAGACAGAAAGCGGTACACCTCTACAAAGGAGGTCCTGGACGCCACACTGATTCATCAGT
CAATTACGGGGCTCTATGAAACAAGAATCGACCTCTCTCAGCTCGGTGGAGACAAACGGCCGGCAGCCAC
GAAGAAGGCCGGCCAGGCAAAAAAGAAAAAGGGATCCGCAACTTTGTATAATAAAGTTGAACGAGAAACG
TAAAATGATATAAATATCAATATATTAAATTAGATTTTGCATAAAAAACAGACTACATAATACTGTAAAA
CACAACATATCCAGTCACTATGAATCAACTACTTAGATGGTATTAGTGACCTGTACTGCAGGGCGGCCGC
GATATCCCCTATAGTGAGTCGTATTACATGGTCATAGCTGTTTCCTGGCAGCTCTGGCCCGTGTCTCAAA
ATCTCTGATGTTACATTGCACAAGATAAAAATATATCATCATGAACAATAAAACTGTCTGCTTACATAAA
CAGTAATACAAGGGGTGTTATGAGCCATATTCAACGGGAAACGTCGAGGCCGCGATTAAATTCCAACATG
GATGCTGATTTATATGGGTATAAATGGGCTCGCGATAATGTCGGGCAATCAGGTGCGACAATCTATCGCT
TGTATGGGAAGCCCGATGCGCCAGAGTTGTTTCTGAAACATGGCAAAGGTAGCGTTGCCAATGATGTTAC
AGATGAGATGGTCAGACTAAACTGGCTGACGGAATTTATGCCTCTTCCGACCATCAAGCATTTTATCCGT
ACTCCTGATGATGCATGGTTACTCACCACTGCGATCCCCGGAAAAACAGCATTCCAGGTATTAGAAGAAT
ATCCTGATTCAGGTGAAAATATTGTTGATGCGCTGGCAGTGTTCCTGCGCCGGTTGCATTCGATTCCTGT
TTGTAATTGTCCTTTTAACAGCGATCGCGTATTTCGTCTCGCTCAGGCGCAATCACGAATGAATAACGGT
TTGGTTGATGCGAGTGATTTTGATGACGAGCGTAATGGCTGGCCTGTTGAACAAGTCTGGAAAGAAATGC
ATAAACTTTTGCCATTCTCACCGGATTCAGTCGTCACTCATGGTGATTTCTCACTTGATAACCTTATTTT
TGACGAGGGGAAATTAATAGGTTGTATTGATGTTGGACGAGTCGGAATCGCAGACCGATACCAGGATCTT
GCCATCCTATGGAACTGCCTCGGTGAGTTTTCTCCTTCATTACAGAAACGGCTTTTTCAAAAATATGGTA
TTGATAATCCTGATATGAATAAATTGCAGTTTCATTTGATGCTCGATGAGTTTTTCTAATCAGAATTGGT
TAATTGGTTGTAACACTGGCAGAGCATTACGCTGACTTGACGGGACGGCGCAAGCTCATGACCAAAATCC
CTTAACGTGAGTTACGCGTCGTTCCACTGAGCGTCAGACCCCGTAGAAAAGATCAAAGGATCTTCTTGAG
ATCCTTTTTTTCTGCGCGTAATCTGCTGCTTGCAAACAAAAAAACCACCGCTACCAGCGGTGGTTTGTTT
GCCGGATCAAGAGCTACCAACTCTTTTTCCGAAGGTAACTGGCTTCAGCAGAGCGCAGATACCAAATACT
GTTCTTCTAGTGTAGCCGTAGTTAGGCCACCACTTCAAGAACTCTGTAGCACCGCCTACATACCTCGCTC
TGCTAATCCTGTTACCAGTGGCTGCTGCCAGTGGCGATAAGTCGTGTCTTACCGGGTTGGACTCAAGACG
ATAGTTACCGGATAAGGCGCAGCGGTCGGGCTGAACGGGGGGTTCGTGCACACAGCCCAGCTTGGAGCGA
ACGACCTACACCGAACTGAGATACCTACAGCGTGAGCTATGAGAAAGCGCCACGCTTCCCGAAGGGAGAA
AGGCGGACAGGTATCCGGTAAGCGGCAGGGTCGGAACAGGAGAGCGCACGAGGGAGCTTCCAGGGGGAAA
CGCCTGGTATCTTTATAGTCCTGTCGGGTTTCGCCACCTCTGACTTGAGCGTCGATTTTTGTGATGCTCG
TCAGGGGGGCGGAGCCTATGGAAAAACGCCAGCAACGCGGCCTTTTTACGGTTCCTGGCCTTTTGCTGGC
CTTTTGCTCACATGTT
